Addgene plasmid #154420: pDONR223 SARS-CoV2 TEV-ORF6
Purpose: Gateway-compatible Entry vector
Depositing lab: Fritz Roth. Depositing organization: Sinai Health System. Publication: A Comprehensive, Flexible Collection of SARS-CoV-2 Coding Regions. Kim DK, Knapp JJ, Kuang D, Chawla A, Cassonnet P, Lee H, Sheykhkarimli D, Samavarchi-Tehrani P, Abdouni H, Rayhan A, Li R, Pogoutse O, Coyaud E, van der Werf S, Demeret C, Gingras AC, Taipale M, Raught B, Jacob Y, Roth FP. G3 (Bethesda). 2020 Aug 6. pii: g3.120.401554. doi: 10.1534/g3.120.401554. PubMed 32763951.
Backbone
  Vector backbone: pDONR223
  Backbone manufacturer: Rual et al, Genome Res. 14:2128-2135, 2004.
  Backbone size w/o insert (bp): 5005
  Vector type: Gateway-compatible Entry vector, with insert of ORF6 CDS with a TEV sequence at the N-term.
Growth in bacteria
  Bacterial resistance: Spectinomycin, 50 μg/mL
  Growth temperature: 37°C
  Growth strain: DH5alpha
  Copy number: Unknown
Gene/Insert
  Gene/Insert name: ORF6
  Species: SARS-CoV-2 isolate Wuhan-Hu-1
  Insert size (bp): 207
  Mutation: Many synonymous changes due to codon optimization
  Entrez Gene: ORF6 (a.k.a. GU280_gp06)
  Cloning method: Gateway Cloning
  Sequencing primers: 5′ M13F; 3′ M13R
Resource information
  A portion of this plasmid was derived from a plasmid made by: PCR amplified
Terms and licenses: Academic/Nonprofit Terms; Industry Terms
How to cite: pDONR223 SARS-CoV2 TEV-ORF6 was a gift from Fritz Roth (Addgene plasmid # 154420 ; http://n2t.net/addgene:154420 ; RRID:Addgene_154420)
