[The description below was written by a language model from this plasmid's Addgene catalogue record and pLannotate feature annotations shown in this document.]
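Description:
pDONR223 SARS-CoV2 TEV-ORF6 is a Gateway-compatible entry clone built on the pDONR223 backbone, carrying the coding sequence of ORF6 from SARS-CoV-2 isolate Wuhan-Hu-1. It is propagated in E. coli from a high-copy ColE1/pUC-type origin and is selected with spectinomycin through the aadA (SmR) aminoglycoside adenylyltransferase gene. This gene lies downstream of a fragment of the class 1 integron Pc promoter and a short remnant of a gentamicin resistance gene. The sequenced record is about 3 kb. This is smaller than the listed empty backbone, as expected once the donor vector's recombination cassette has been replaced by a short insert.

The insert was PCR amplified, is codon optimized (many synonymous changes), and was introduced by Gateway cloning. It consists of a tobacco etch virus (TEV) protease recognition site fused directly to the N-terminus of ORF6. The insert is flanked by two attL recombination sites, annotated as attL3 and attL2, which allow LR Clonase-mediated transfer into attR-containing destination vectors. Placing the TEV site upstream means that an N-terminal tag supplied by a destination vector could later be cleaved off the expressed protein. rrnB T1 and T2 terminators sit upstream of the cassette and insulate it from read-through transcription. A T7 promoter lies beyond the attL2 site, pointing back toward the insert, and M13 primer sites are used for sequence verification. The entry vector has no annotated promoter positioned to express ORF6, so expression depends on the chosen destination vector.

ORF6 is annotated as an interferon antagonist that disrupts nuclear import by tethering karyopherins to membranes, which blocks STAT1 translocation. The clone belongs to a collection of SARS-CoV-2 coding regions intended for flexible shuttling into expression vectors.
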