Features (pLannotate 1.2.2; 13 found; start..end, strand, type, name):
      5..97      +  CDS            lacI (fragment): lac repressor; lacI; The lac repressor binds to the lac operator to inhibit transcription in E. coli. This inhibition can be relieved by adding lactose or isopropyl-β-D-thiogalactopyranoside (IPTG).
    152..179     -  terminator     rrnB T2 terminator: transcription terminator T2 from the E. coli rrnB gene
    311..354     +  terminator     rrnB T1 terminator: Escherichia coli rrnB; transcription terminator T1 from the E. coli rrnB gene
    401..437     -  CDS            lacZα (fragment): LacZα fragment of β-galactosidase; lacZ fragment
    454..549     +  protein_bind   attL3: mutant version of attL; recombination site for the Gateway® LR reaction LR Clonase™
    552..568     +  CDS            TEV site (fragment): tobacco etch virus (TEV) protease recognition and cleavage site
    573..755     +  CDS            NS6_SARS2: Experimental evidence at protein level: Swiss-Prot protein existence level 1. Disrupts cell nuclear import complex formation by tethering karyopherin alpha 2 and karyopherin beta 1 to the membrane. Retention of import factors at the ER/Golgi membrane leads to a loss of transport into the nucleus. Thereby prevents STAT1 nuclear translocation in response to interferon signaling, thus blocking the expression of interferon stimulated genes (ISGs) that display multiple antiviral activities (PubMed:33097660). Suppresses IFN-beta production possibly by blocking IRF3 nuclear translocation (PubMed:3297
    760..859     -  protein_bind   attL2: mutant version of attL; recombination site for the Gateway® LR reaction LR Clonase™
    877..895     -  promoter       T7 promoter: promoter for bacteriophage T7 RNA polymerase
   1085..1108    +  promoter       Pc promoter (fragment): intI1 (promoter lies within the coding sequence); class 1 integron promoter
   1284..1340    +  CDS            GmR (fragment): gentamycin acetyltransferase; aacC1; confers resistance to gentamycin
   1347..2138    +  CDS            SmR: aminoglycoside adenylyltransferase (Murphy, 1985); aadA; confers resistance to spectinomycin and streptomycin
   2231..2819    +  rep_origin     ori: high-copy-number ColE1/pMB1/pBR322/pUC origin of replication
>Addgene plasmid #154420 | pDONR223 SARS-CoV2 TEV-ORF6 | addgene full sequence | sequence record 304927 | Addgene NGS Result
AAGAGCGCCCAATACGCAAACCGCCTCTCCCCGCGCGTTGGCCGATTCATTAATGCAGCTGGCACGACAG
GTTTCCCGACTGGAAAGCGGGCAGTGAGCGCAACGCAATTAATACGCGTACCGCTAGCCAGGAAGAGTTT
GTAGAAACGCAAAAAGGCCATCCGTCAGGATGGCCTTCTGCTTAGTTTGATGCCTGGCAGTTTATGGCGG
GCGTCCTGCCCGCCACCCTCCGGGCCGTTGCTTCACAACGTTCAAATCCGCTCCCGGCGGATTTGTCCTA
CTCAGGAGAGCGTTCACCGACAAACAACAGATAAAACGAAAGGCCCAGTCTTCCGACTGAGCCTTTCGTT
TTATTTGATGCCTGGCAGTTCCCTACTCTCGCGTTAACGCTAGCATGGATGTTTTCCCAGTCACGACGTT
GTAAAACGACGGCCAGTCTTAAGCTCGGGCCCCAAATAATGATTTTATTTTGACTGATAGTGACCTGTTC
GTTGCAACAAATTGATGAGCAATGCTTTTTTATAATGCCAACTTTGTACAAAAAAGTTGGCGAAAACCTG
TACTTCCAAGGCATGTTCCACCTGGTGGACTTCCAGGTGACCATCGCCGAGATCCTGCTGATCATCATGC
GCACCTTCAAGGTGTCTATCTGGAACCTGGACTACATCATCAACCTGATCATCAAGAACCTGAGCAAGTC
CCTGACCGAGAACAAGTACAGCCAGCTGGACGAGGAACAGCCCATGGAAATCGACTAATACCCAACTTTC
TTGTACAAAGTTGGCATTATAAGAAAGCATTGCTTATCAATTTGTTGCAACGAACAGGTCACTATCAGTC
AAAATAAAATCATTATTTGCCATCCAGCTGATATCCCCTATAGTGAGTCGTATTACATGGTCATAGCTGT
TTCCTGGCAGCTCTGGCCCGTGTCTCAAAATCTCTGATGTTACATTGCACAAGATAAAAATATATCATCA
TGCCTCCTCTAGACCAGCCAGGACAGAAATGCCTCGACTTCGCTGCTACCCAAGGTTGCCGGGTGACGCA
CACCGTGGAAACGGATGAAGGCACGAACCCAGTGGACATAAGCCTGTTCGGTTCGTAAGCTGTAATGCAA
GTAGCGTATGCGCTCACGCAACTGGTCCAGAACCTTGACCGAACGCAGCGGTGGTAACGGCGCAGTGGCG
GTTTTCATGGCTTGTTATGACTGTTTTTTTGGGGTACAGTCTATGCCTCGGGCATCCAAGCAGCAAGCGC
GTTACGCCGTGGGTCGATGTTTGATGTTATGGAGCAGCAACGATGTTACGCAGCAGGGCAGTCGCCCTAA
AACAAAGTTAAACATTATGAGGGAAGCGGTGATCGCCGAAGTATCGACTCAACTATCAGAGGTAGTTGGC
GTCATCGAGCGCCATCTCGAACCGACGTTGCTGGCCGTACATTTGTACGGCTCCGCAGTGGATGGCGGCC
TGAAGCCACACAGTGATATTGATTTGCTGGTTACGGTGACCGTAAGGCTTGATGAAACAACGCGGCGAGC
TTTGATCAACGACCTTTTGGAAACTTCGGCTTCCCCTGGAGAGAGCGAGATTCTCCGCGCTGTAGAAGTC
ACCATTGTTGTGCACGACGACATCATTCCGTGGCGTTATCCAGCTAAGCGCGAACTGCAATTTGGAGAAT
GGCAGCGCAATGACATTCTTGCAGGTATCTTCGAGCCAGCCACGATCGACATTGATCTGGCTATCTTGCT
GACAAAAGCAAGAGAACATAGCGTTGCCTTGGTAGGTCCAGCGGCGGAGGAACTCTTTGATCCGGTTCCT
GAACAGGATCTATTTGAGGCGCTAAATGAAACCTTAACGCTATGGAACTCGCCGCCCGACTGGGCTGGCG
ATGAGCGAAATGTAGTGCTTACGTTGTCCCGCATTTGGTACAGCGCAGTAACCGGCAAAATCGCGCCGAA
GGATGTCGCTGCCGACTGGGCAATGGAGCGCCTGCCGGCCCAGTATCAGCCCGTCATACTTGAAGCTAGA
CAGGCTTATCTTGGACAAGAAGAAGATCGCTTGGCCTCGCGCGCAGATCAGTTGGAAGAATTTGTCCACT
ACGTGAAAGGCGAGATCACCAAGGTAGTCGGCAAATAACCCTCGAGCCACCCATGACCAAAATCCCTTAA
CGTGAGTTACGCGTCGTTCCACTGAGCGTCAGACCCCGTAGAAAAGATCAAAGGATCTTCTTGAGATCCT
TTTTTTCTGCGCGTAATCTGCTGCTTGCAAACAAAAAAACCACCGCTACCAGCGGTGGTTTGTTTGCCGG
ATCAAGAGCTACCAACTCTTTTTCCGAAGGTAACTGGCTTCAGCAGAGCGCAGATACCAAATACTGTTCT
TCTAGTGTAGCCGTAGTTAGGCCACCACTTCAAGAACTCTGTAGCACCGCCTACATACCTCGCTCTGCTA
ATCCTGTTACCAGTGGCTGCTGCCAGTGGCGATAAGTCGTGTCTTACCGGGTTGGACTCAAGACGATAGT
TACCGGATAAGGCGCAGCGGTCGGGCTGAACGGGGGGTTCGTGCACACAGCCCAGCTTGGAGCGAACGAC
CTACACCGAACTGAGATACCTACAGCGTGAGCTATGAGAAAGCGCCACGCTTCCCGAAGGGAGAAAGGCG
GACAGGTATCCGGTAAGCGGCAGGGTCGGAACAGGAGAGCGCACGAGGGAGCTTCCAGGGGGAAACGCCT
GGTATCTTTATAGTCCTGTCGGGTTTCGCCACCTCTGACTTGAGCGTCGATTTTTGTGATGCTCGTCAGG
GGGGCGGAGCCTATGGAAAAACGCCAGCAACGCGGCCTTTTTACGGTTCCTGGCCTTTTGCTGGCCTTTT
GCTCACATGTTCTTTCCTGCGTTATCCCCTGATTCTGTGGATAACCGTATTACCGCCTTTGAGTGAGCTG
ATACCGCTCGCCGCAGCCGAACGACCGAGCGCAGCGAGTCAGTGAGCGAGGAAGCGG
