>Addgene plasmid #154420 | pDONR223 SARS-CoV2 TEV-ORF6 | depositor partial sequence | sequence record 298889 | Inserted CDS with stop codon
GAAAACCTGTACTTCCAAGGCATGTTCCACCTGGTGGACTTCCAGGTGACCATCGCCGAGATCCTGCTGA
TCATCATGCGCACCTTCAAGGTGTCTATCTGGAACCTGGACTACATCATCAACCTGATCATCAAGAACCT
GAGCAAGTCCCTGACCGAGAACAAGTACAGCCAGCTGGACGAGGAACAGCCCATGGAAATCGACTAA
